>Addgene plasmid #148705 | pnEA-NpM-CteIF4G_996-1033-GB1_AF | depositor full sequence | sequence record 291153 | Full Sequence
TTCTTGAAGACGAAAGGGCCTCGTGATACGCCTATTTTTATAGGTTAATGTCATGATAATAATGGTTTCT
TAGACGTCAGGTGGCACTTTTCGGGGAAATGTGCGCGGAACCCCTATTTGTTTATTTTTCTAAATACATT
CAAATATGTATCCGCTCATGAGACAATAACCCTGATAAATGCTTCAATAATATTGAAAAAGGAAGAGTAT
GAGTATTCAACATTTCCGTGTCGCCCTTATTCCCTTTTTTGCGGCATTTTGCCTTCCTGTTTTTGCTCAC
CCAGAAACGCTGGTGAAAGTAAAAGATGCTGAAGATCAGTTGGGTGCACGAGTGGGTTACATCGAACTGG
ATCTCAACAGCGGTAAGATCCTTGAGAGTTTTCGCCCCGAAGAACGTTTTCCAATGATGAGCACTTTTAA
AGTTCTGCTATGTGGCGCGGTATTATCCCGTGTTGACGCCGGGCAAGAGCAACTCGGTCGCCGCATACAC
TATTCTCAGAATGACTTGGTTGAGTACTCACCAGTCACAGAAAAGCATCTTACGGATGGCATGACAGTAA
GAGAATTATGCAGTGCTGCCATAACCATGAGTGATAACACTGCGGCCAACTTACTTCTGACAACGATCGG
AGGACCGAAGGAGCTAACCGCTTTTTTGCACAACATGGGGGATCATGTAACTCGCCTTGATCGTTGGGAA
CCGGAGCTGAATGAAGCCATACCAAACGACGAGCGTGACACCACGATGCCTGCAGCAATGGCAACAACGT
TGCGCAAACTATTAACTGGCGAACTACTTACTCTAGCTTCCCGGCAACAATTAATAGACTGGATGGAGGC
GGATAAAGTTGCAGGACCACTTCTGCGCTCGGCCCTTCCGGCTGGCTGGTTTATTGCTGATAAATCTGGA
GCCGGTGAGCGTGGGTCTCGCGGTATCATTGCAGCACTGGGGCCAGATGGTAAGCCCTCCCGTATCGTAG
TTATCTACACGACGGGGAGTCAGGCAACTATGGATGAACGAAATAGACAGATCGCTGAGATAGGTGCCTC
ACTGATTAAGCATTGGTAACTGTCAGACCAAGTTTACTCATATATACTTTAGATTGATTTAAAACTTCAT
TTTTAATTTAAAAGGATCTAGGTGAAGATCCTTTTTGATAATCTCATGACCAAAATCCCTTAACGTGAGT
TTTCGTTCCACTGAGCGTCAGACCCCGTAGAAAAGATCAAAGGATCTTCTTGAGATCCTTTTTTTCTGCG
CGTAATCTGCTGCTTGCAAACAAAAAAACCACCGCTACCAGCGGTGGTTTGTTTGCCGGATCAAGAGCTA
CCAACTCTTTTTCCGAAGGTAACTGGCTTCAGCAGAGCGCAGATACCAAATACTGTCCTTCTAGTGTAGC
CGTAGTTAGGCCACCACTTCAAGAACTCTGTAGCACCGCCTACATACCTCGCTCTGCTAATCCTGTTACC
AGTGGCTGCTGCCAGTGGCGATAAGTCGTGTCTTACCGGGTTGGACTCAAGACGATAGTTACCGGATAAG
GCGCAGCGGTCGGGCTGAACGGGGGGTTCGTGCACACAGCCCAGCTTGGAGCGAACGACCTACACCGAAC
TGAGATACCTACAGCGTGAGCTATGAGAAAGCGCCACGCTTCCCGAAGGGAGAAAGGCGGACAGGTATCC
GGTAAGCGGCAGGGTCGGAACAGGAGAGCGCACGAGGGAGCTTCCAGGGGGAAACGCCTGGTATCTTTAT
AGTCCTGTCGGGTTTCGCCACCTCTGACTTGAGCGTCGATTTTTGTGATGCTCGTCAGGGGGGCGGAGCC
TATGGAAAAACGCCAGCAACGCGGCCTTTTTACGGTTCCTGGCCTTTTGCTGGCCTTTTGCTCACATGTT
CTTTCCTGCGTTATCCCCTGATTCTGTGGATAACCGTATTACCGCCTTTGAGTGAGCTGATACCGCTCGC
CGCAGCCGAACGACCGAGCGCAGCGAGTCAGTGAGCGAGGAAGCGGAAGAGCGCCTGATGCGGTATTTTC
TCCTTACGCATCTGTGCGGTATTTCACACCGCATATATGGTGCACTCTCAGTACAATCTGCTCTGATGCC
GCATAGTTAAGCCAGTATACACTCCGCTATCGCTACGTGACTGGGTCATGGCTGCGCCCCGACACCCGCC
AACACCCGCTGACGCGCCCTGACGGGCTTGTCTGCTCCCGGCATCCGCTTACAGACAAGCTGTGACCGTC
TCCGGGAGCTGCATGTGTCAGAGGTTTTCACCGTCATCACCGAAACGCGCGAGGCAGCTGCGGTAAAGCT
CATCAGCGTGGTCGTGAAGCGATTCACAGATGTCTGCCTGTTCATCCGCGTCCAGCTCGTTGAGTTTCTC
CAGAAGCGTTAATGTCTGGCTTCTGATAAAGCGGGCCATGTTAAGGGCGGTTTTTTCCTGTTTGGTCACT
GATGCCTCCGTGTAAGGGGGATTTCTGTTCATGGGGGTAATGATACCGATGAAACGAGAGAGGATGCTCA
CGATACGGGTTACTGATGATGAACATGCCCGGTTACTGGAACGTTGTGAGGGTAAACAACTGGCGGTATG
GATGCGGCGGGACCAGAGAAAAATCACTCAGGGTCAATGCCAGCGCTTCGTTAATACAGATGTAGGTGTT
CCACAGGGTAGCCAGCAGCATCCTGCGATGCAGATCCGGAACATAATGGTGCAGGGCGCTGACTTCCGCG
TTTCCAGACTTTACGAAACACGGAAACCGAAGACCATTCATGTTGTTGCTCAGGTCGCAGACGTTTTGCA
GCAGCAGTCGCTTCACGTTCGCTCGCGTATCGGTGATTCATTCTGCTAACCAGTAAGGCAACCCCGCCAG
CCTAGCCGGGTCCTCAACGACAGGAGCACGATCATGCGCACCCGTGGCCAGGACCCAACGCTGCCCGAGA
TGCGCCGCGTGCGGCTGCTGGAGATGGCGGACGCGATGGATATGTTCTGCCAAGGGTTGGTTTGCGCATT
CACAGTTCTCCGCAAGAATTGATTGGCTCCAATTCTTGGAGTGGTGAATCCGTTAGCGAGGTGCCGCCGG
CTTCCATTCAGGTCGAGGTGGCCCGGCTCCATGCACCGCGACGCAACGCGGGGAGGCAGACAAGGTATAG
GGCGGCGCCTACAATCCATGCCAACCCGTTCCATGTGCTCGCCGAGGCGGCATAAATCGCCGTGACGATC
AGCGGTCCAGTGATCGAAGTTAGGCTGGTAAGAGCCGCGAGCGATCCTTGAAGCTGTCCCTGATGGTCGT
CATCTACCTGCCTGGACAGCATGGCCTGCAACGCGGGCATCCCGATGCCGCCGGAAGCGAGAAGAATCAT
AATGGGGAAGGCCATCCAGCCTCGCGTCGCGAACGCCAGCAAGACGTAGCCCAGCGCGTCGGCCGCCATG
CCGGCGATAATGGCCTGCTTCTCGCCGAAACGTTTGGTGGCGGGACCAGTGACGAAGGCTTGAGCGAGGG
CGTGCAAGATTCCGAATACCGCAAGCGACAGGCCGATCATCGTCGCGCTCCAGCGAAAGCGGTCCTCGCC
GAAAATGACCCAGAGCGCTGCCGGCACCTGTCCTACGAGTTGCATGATAAAGAAGACAGTCATAAGTGCG
GCGACGATAGTCATGCCCCGCGCCCACCGGAAGGAGCTGACTGGGTTGAAGGCTCTCAAGGGCATCGGTC
GAGATCCCGGTGCCTAATGAGTGAGCTAACTTACATTAATTGCGTTGCGCTCACTGCCCGCTTTCCAGTC
GGGAAACCTGTCGTGCCAGCTGCATTAATGAATCGGCCAACGCGCGGGGAGAGGCGGTTTGCGTATTGGG
CGCCAGGGTGGTTTTTCTTTTCACCAGTGAGACGGGCAACAGCTGATTGCCCTTCACCGCCTGGCCCTGA
GAGAGTTGCAGCAAGCGGTCCACGCTGGTTTGCCCCAGCAGGCGAAAATCCTGTTTGATGGTGGTTAACG
GCGGGATATAACATGAGCTGTCTTCGGTATCGTCGTATCCCACTACCGAGATATCCGCACCAACGCGCAG
CCCGGACTCGGTAATGGCGCGCATTGCGCCCAGCGCCATCTGATCGTTGGCAACCAGCATCGCAGTGGGA
ACGATGCCCTCATTCAGCATTTGCATGGTTTGTTGAAAACCGGACATGGCACTCCAGTCGCCTTCCCGTT
CCGCTATCGGCTGAATTTGATTGCGAGTGAGATATTTATGCCAGCCAGCCAGACGCAGACGCGCCGAGAC
AGAACTTAATGGGCCCGCTAACAGCGCGATTTGCTGGTGACCCAATGCGACCAGATGCTCCACGCCCAGT
CGCGTACCGTCTTCATGGGAGAAAATAATACTGTTGATGGGTGTCTGGTCAGAGACATCAAGAAATAACG
CCGGAACATTAGTGCAGGCAGCTTCCACAGCAATGGCATCCTGGTCATCCAGCGGATAGTTAATGATCAG
CCCACTGACGCGTTGCGCGAGAAGATTGTGCACCGCCGCTTTACAGGCTTCGACGCCGCTTCGTTCTACC
ATCGACACCACCACGCTGGCACCCAGTTGATCGGCGCGAGATTTAATCGCCGCGACAATTTGCGACGGCG
CGTGCAGGGCCAGACTGGAGGTGGCAACGCCAATCAGCAACGACTGTTTGCCCGCCAGTTGTTGTGCCAC
GCGGTTGGGAATGTAATTCAGCTCCGCCATCGCCGCTTCCACTTTTTCCCGCGTTTTCGCAGAAACGTGG
CTGGCCTGGTTCACCACGCGGGAAACGGTCTGATAAGAGACACCGGCATACTCTGCGACATCGTATAACG
TTACTGGTTTCACATTCACCACCCTGAATTGACTCTCTTCCGGGCGCTATCATGCCATACCGCGAAAGGT
TTTGCGCCATTCGATGGTGTCCGGGATCTCGACGCTCTCCCTTATGCGACTCCTGCATTAGGAAGCAGCC
CAGTAGTAGGTTGAGGCCGTTGAGCACCGCCGCCGCAAGGAATGGTGCATGCAAGGAGATGGCGCCCAAC
AGTCCCCCGGCCACGGGGCCTGCCACCATACCCACGCCGAAACAAGCGCTCATGAGCCCGAAGTGGCGAG
CCCGATCTTCCCCATCGGTGATGTCGGCGATATAGGCGCCAGCAACCGCACCTGTGGCGCCGGTGATGCC
GGCCACGATGCGTCCGGCGTAGAGGATCGAGATCTCGATCCCGCGAAATTAATACGACTCACTATAGGGG
AATTGTGAGCGGATAACAATTCCCCACTAGTAATAATTTTGTTTAACTTTAAGAAGGAGATATACCATGG
AAACTGAAGAAGGTAAACTGGTAATCTGGATTAACGGCGATAAAGGCTATAACGGTCTCGCTGAAGTCGG
TAAGAAATTCGAGAAAGATACCGGAATTAAAGTCACCGTTGAGCATCCGGATAAACTGGAAGAGAAATTC
CCACAGGTTGCGGCAACTGGCGATGGCCCTGACATTATCTTCTGGGCACACGACCGCTTTGGTGGCTACG
CTCAATCTGGCCTGTTGGCTGAAATCACCCCGGACAAAGCGTTCCAGGACAAGCTGTATCCGTTTACCTG
GGATGCCGTACGTTACAACGGCAAGCTGATTGCTTACCCGATCGCTGTTGAAGCGTTATCGCTGATTTAT
AACAAAGACCTGCTGCCGAACCCGCCAAAAACCTGGGAAGAGATCCCGGCGCTGGATAAAGAACTGAAAG
CGAAAGGTAAGAGCGCCCTGATGTTCAACCTGCAAGAACCGTACTTCACCTGGCCGCTGATTGCTGCTGA
CGGGGGTTATGCGTTCAAGTATGAAAACGGCAAGTACGACATTAAAGACGTGGGCGTGGATAACGCTGGC
GCGAAAGCGGGTCTGACCTTCCTGGTTGACCTGATTAAAAACAAACACATGAATGCAGACACCGATTACT
CCATCGCAGAAGCTGCCTTTAATAAAGGCGAAACAGCGATGACCATCAACGGCCCGTGGGCATGGTCCAA
CATCGACACCAGCAAAGTGAATTATGGTGTAACGGTACTGCCGACCTTCAAGGGTCAACCATCCAAACCG
TTCGTTGGCGTGCTGAGCGCAGGTATTAACGCCGCCAGTCCGAACAAAGAGCTGGCAAAAGAGTTCCTCG
AAAACTATCTGCTGACTGATGAAGGTCTGGAAGCGGTTAATAAAGACAAACCGCTGGGTGCCGTAGCGCT
GAAGTCTTACGAGGAAGAGTTGGCGAAAGATCCACGTATTGCCGCCACGATGGAAAACGCCCAGAAAGGT
GAAATCATGCCGAACATCCCGCAGATGTCCGCTTTCTGGTATGCCGTGCGTACTGCGGTGATCAACGCCG
CCAGCGGTCGTCAGACTGTCGATGAAGCCCTTAAAGACGCGCAGACTGGTACCGGCAGCGGCCTGGAAGT
TCTGTTCCAGGGGCCCCATATGCGCATCTTCAAATATGATGTGCAGTTCCTGCTGCAGTTTCAGAATGTT
TTTACCGAAAAACCGAGTCCGGATTTTGATCAGCAGGTTAAAGCACTGATTGGTGATTCGGATTCAGGAT
CCGCTAGCGGCATGCAGTACAAACTTATCCTGAACGGTAAAACCCTGAAAGGTGAAACCACCACCGAAGC
TGTTGACGCTGCTACCGCGGAAAAAGTTTTCAAACAGTACGCTAACGACAACGGTGTTGACGGTGAATGG
ACCTACGACGACGCTACCAAAACCTACACCGTAACGGAATGAAGATCCGGCTGCTAACAAAGCCCGAAAG
GAAGCTGAGTTGGCTGCTGCCACCGCTGAGCAATAACTAGCATAACCCCTTGGGGCCTCTAAACGGGTCT
TGAGGGGTTTTTTGCTGAAAGGAGGAACTATATCCGGATATCCCGCAAGAGGCCCGGCAGTACCGGCATA
ACCAAGCCTATGCCTACAGCATCCAGGGTGACGGTGCCGAGGATGACGATGAGCGCATTGTTAGATTTCA
TACACGGTGCCTGACTGCGTTAGCAATTTAACTGTGATAAACTACCGCATTAAAGCTTATCGATGATAAG
CTGTCAAACATGAGAA
Features (pLannotate 1.2.2; 20 found; start..end, strand, type, name):
    104..208     +  promoter       AmpR promoter: bla
    209..1069    +  CDS            AmpR: β-lactamase; bla; confers resistance to ampicillin, carbenicillin, and related antibiotics
   1240..1828    +  rep_origin     ori: high-copy-number ColE1/pMB1/pBR322/pUC origin of replication
   2014..2156    -  misc_feature   bom: basis of mobility region from pBR322
   2258..2449    -  CDS            rop: Rop protein, which maintains plasmids at low copy number; rop
   2466..2846    +  CDS            YPB1_ECOLX: Protein predicted: Swiss-Prot protein existence level 4. From Escherichia coli.
   3088..3712    -  CDS            TcR (fragment): tetracycline efflux protein; tet; confers resistance to tetracycline
   3727..3748    -  protein_bind   CAP binding site: CAP binding activates transcription in the presence of cAMP. E. coli catabolite activator protein
   3761..4843    -  CDS            lacI: lac repressor; lacI; The lac repressor binds to the lac operator to inhibit transcription in E. coli. This inhibition can be relieved by adding lactose or isopropyl-β-D-thiogalactopyranoside (IPTG).
   4844..4921    -  promoter       lacI promoter: lacI
   4929..5208    -  CDS            TcR (fragment): tetracycline efflux protein; tet; confers resistance to tetracycline
   5230..5248    +  promoter       T7 promoter: promoter for bacteriophage T7 RNA polymerase
   5249..5273    +  protein_bind   lac operator: The lac repressor binds to the lac operator to inhibit transcription in E. coli. This inhibition can be relieved by adding lactose or isopropyl-β-D-thiogalactopyranoside (IPTG). lac repressor encoded by lacI
   5288..5310    +  RBS            RBS: efficient ribosome binding site from bacteriophage T7 gene 10 (Olins and Rangwala, 1989)
   5321..6417    +  CDS            MBP (fragment): maltose binding protein from E. coli; malE (mutated); This version of the gene does not encode a signal sequence, so MBP will remain in the cytosol.
   6598..6755    +  CDS            GB1 (fragment): B1 domain of Streptococcal protein G effective as a solubilizing fusion partner (Cheng and Patel, 2004)
   6770..6819    +  CDS            SET1 (fragment): solubility-enhancement tag derived from T7 phage gene 10B
   6827..6874    +  terminator     T7 terminator: transcription terminator for bacteriophage T7 RNA polymerase
   6897..7001    -  CDS            TcR (fragment): tetracycline efflux protein; tet; confers resistance to tetracycline
   7049..7077    -  promoter       tet promoter: E. coli promoter for tetracycline efflux protein gene
