[The description below was written by a language model from this plasmid's Addgene catalogue record and pLannotate feature annotations shown in this document.]
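Description:
pnEA-NpM-CteIF4G_996-1033-GB1_AF is a 7,086-nt bacterial expression plasmid for producing a short fragment of the translation initiation factor eIF4G from the thermophilic fungus Chaetomium thermophilum in E. coli. The catalogue lists the backbone as unknown, but the annotated features describe a pET-like, pBR322-derived architecture. It has a ColE1/pMB1-type origin accompanied by the bom region and the rop gene, consistent with the recorded low copy number, and an ampicillin resistance gene (bla) under its own promoter for selection. Several disrupted fragments of the tetracycline resistance gene and its promoter remain as backbone remnants and are not expected to be functional.

Expression is driven by a T7 promoter followed by a lac operator and the phage T7 gene 10 ribosome binding site. A plasmid-borne lacI gene supplies repressor, so transcription is IPTG-inducible in hosts that provide T7 RNA polymerase, and it ends at a T7 terminator. The open reading frame begins with a cytosolic maltose binding protein (no signal sequence) and ends with the GB1 domain of streptococcal protein G, both commonly used as solubility-enhancing fusion partners. The unannotated gap between these two tags presumably holds the eIF4G segment, which the depositor notes derives from a synthetic gene codon-optimised for E. coli. A short match to a T7 gene 10-derived solubility tag is also annotated downstream of GB1, but whether it is translated is unclear.

The residue range is inconsistent in the record: the plasmid name gives 996–1033, while the purpose and insert fields give 966–1033. The associated study concerns structural motifs governing eIF4G and 4E-BP binding to eIF4E, suggesting use in recombinant protein production for binding or structural work.
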