Addgene plasmid #148705: pnEA-NpM-CteIF4G_996-1033-GB1_AF
Purpose: Bacterial Expression of CteIF4G_966-1033
Depositing lab: Elisa Izaurralde. Depositing organization: Max Planck Institute for Developmental Biology. Publication: Structural motifs in eIF4G and 4E-BPs modulate their binding to eIF4E to regulate translation initiation in yeast. Gruner S, Weber R, Peter D, Chung MY, Igreja C, Valkov E, Izaurralde E. Nucleic Acids Res. 2018 Jul 27;46(13):6893-6908. doi: 10.1093/nar/gky542. PubMed 30053226.
Backbone
  Vector backbone: Unknown
  Vector type: Bacterial Expression
Growth in bacteria
  Bacterial resistance: Ampicillin, 100 μg/mL
  Growth temperature: 37°C
  Growth strain: DH5alpha
  Copy number: Low Copy
Gene/Insert
  Gene/Insert name: CteIF4G_966-1033
  Species: Chaetomium thermophilum
  Cloning method: Unknown
Terms and licenses: Academic/Nonprofit Terms; Industry Terms: Not Available to Industry
Depositor comments: Geneart clone of Ct eIF4G, codon optimized for Expression in E.coli (sequence according to NCBI.:XP_006697423.1) Plasmids from this collection were made available to the research community and donated after the lab closed. Please note that the sequence provided by the depositing laboratory may be theoretical/predicted or based on Sanger sequencing results. There may be discrepancies between sequencing results obtained by Addgene and the depositor sequence. If an Addgene verified sequence is not available, please contact before placing your order to request that our lab fully sequence the plasmid.
How to cite: pnEA-NpM-CteIF4G_996-1033-GB1_AF was a gift from Elisa Izaurralde (Addgene plasmid # 148705 ; http://n2t.net/addgene:148705 ; RRID:Addgene_148705)
